Addgene plasmid #29076: pEMS1161
Purpose: Expression of the eGFP reporter gene was not detected in the brain and eye.
Depositing lab: Elizabeth Simpson. Depositing organization: University of British Columbia. Publication: A regulatory toolbox of MiniPromoters to drive selective expression in the brain. Portales-Casamar E, Swanson DJ, Liu L, de Leeuw CN, Banks KG, Ho Sui SJ, Fulton DL, Ali J, Amirabbasi M, Arenillas DJ, Babyak N, Black SF, Bonaguro RJ, Brauer E, Candido TR, Castellarin M, Chen J, Chen Y, Cheng JC, Chopra V, Docking TR, Dreolini L, D'Souza CA, Flynn EK, Glenn R, Hatakka K, Hearty TG, Imanian B, Jiang S, Khorasan-zadeh S, Komljenovic I, Laprise S, Liao NY, Lim JS, Lithwick S, Liu F, Liu J, Lu M, McConechy M, McLeod AJ, Milisavljevic M, Mis J, O'Connor K, Palma B, Palmquist DL, Schmouth JF, Swanson MI, Tam B, Ticoll A, Turner JL, Varhol R, Vermeulen J, Watkins RF, Wilson G, Wong BK, Wong SH, Wong TY, Yang GS, Ypsilanti AR, Jones SJ, Holt RA, Goldowitz D, Wasserman WW, Simpson EM. Proc Natl Acad Sci U S A. 2010 Sep 21. 107(38):16589-94. 10.1073/pnas.1009158107 PubMed 20807748.
Backbone
  Vector backbone: pEMS1306
  Backbone size w/o insert (bp): 16454
  Vector type: Pleiades Promoter Project [sic, Pleaides Plieades]
Growth in bacteria
  Bacterial resistance: Ampicillin, 100 μg/mL
  Growth temperature: 37°C
  Growth strain: DH5alpha
  Growth instructions: DH10B
  Copy number: High Copy
Gene/Insert
  Gene/Insert name: Ple93 (alt names: GPR88; G-protein coupled receptor 88)
  Species: H. sapiens (human)
  Insert size (bp): 3777
  Entrez Gene: GPR88 (a.k.a. COCPMR, STRG)
  Tag / fusion protein: EGFP-NLS (C terminal on backbone)
  Cloning method: Restriction Enzyme; 5′ cloning site FseI (unknown if destroyed); 3′ cloning site AscI (unknown if destroyed)
  Sequencing primers: 5′ Unknown
Terms and licenses: Academic/Nonprofit Terms; Industry Terms: Not Available to Industry
How to cite: pEMS1161 was a gift from Elizabeth Simpson (Addgene plasmid # 29076 ; http://n2t.net/addgene:29076 ; RRID:Addgene_29076)
