[The description below was written by a language model from this plasmid's Addgene catalogue record.]
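Description:
pEMS1161 is a Pleiades Promoter Project plasmid built on the pEMS1306 backbone (about 16.5 kb without insert) and carrying Ple93, a roughly 3.8 kb human MiniPromoter designed from regulatory sequence of GPR88, the gene for G-protein coupled receptor 88. The MiniPromoter was inserted by restriction cloning between FseI and AscI sites, although the record does not say whether these sites remain intact. It is maintained in E. coli as a high-copy plasmid under ampicillin selection. No feature table is provided, so the origin of replication and the other elements that make up the large backbone are not described in the record.

Ple93 is not a coding insert. It is a compact candidate promoter placed upstream of a backbone-encoded EGFP-NLS reporter. The catalogue lists this reporter as a C-terminal tag, but in practice it is the reporter gene driven by the MiniPromoter. The nuclear localization signal concentrates the fluorescence in nuclei, which makes individual expressing cells easier to identify and count in tissue. The construct belongs to a systematic effort to build a toolbox of small human regulatory elements that drive selective expression in defined brain regions or cell types.

For this plasmid the recorded outcome is negative, since eGFP expression was not detected in the brain or eye. Ple93 in this configuration therefore did not yield a detectable expression pattern in those tissues. The plasmid is mainly useful as a documented negative result, or as a starting point for redesigning GPR88-based regulatory elements. The record does not state the delivery or integration strategy used for testing.
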