>Addgene plasmid #29076 | pEMS1161 | addgene partial sequence | sequence record 42440 | pEMS1307-fwd 5'-ccgcacgtctaagaaaccat-3'
TAGGCGTATCACGAGGCCCTTTCGTCTTCAAGAATTAATTCCGATCATATTCAATAACCCTTAATGAATT
CGAGCTCCTAGGCCGGCCTATGAATTAATGAACCTGTTTCACAGGGCAGAAGGAAATCTTTTTTTGTACA
GATTGGGTTTTTATGAAAAAGAAAGTAAAAAAAACAAATCAATTAGCTGGTTTCAGCAGATTTCTCACCT
ATTGAGTTTACCTGTTTCTTTTTTATCCTTAGATGTAAAATGATTTATAAATCTCAAAACACACCTGGGA
AAACTATCTATGTGATTCAAATATAGCAGGAACATGAATTTACCAACTATACACAAATGTATTTTGAAAA
TTGTTTTTACTTCTATGCTTTCTTCAGTGACATGTTAAACCATTAATATGTTGAGTCTAATTAAACCAGT
TGTTAGTATATAAGCTGAACAGGACTCCGTGGGCTTCATGTCATATAAGAAGTCTGTACTCGTTCCAAAA
GTCATAAGGCAGAGTCCCCTTTGCAACACTTAGCAAAGCAAGAATTTGGTCACTGTATGTCTCCTCAGAA
GATTAATTAGGGACAATTCCAATTACAGAAGTATATAATTTACAGCAGAAAACTCCTTTATTTACACATA
GGTTGCATAGGGTTGACAACTATGGCATATAATGGAAAGTAGAAAATAATTGTATTAAGTTATTTTGAGC
TGAATTGAAATGTTAATATATTCCCACCCAGTTCCCTCTCTATGGATTGAATTATGATAATCATATCAAG
AAGGAGAAAAATAGCTTTTCTCAAGAATTTTAAACTTTTCTTTGCTAAGTACAAGTAGAAACTTACATT
